Addgene plasmid #170543: pLV/Guide-mCherry
Purpose: Expresses mCherry and contains a cassette for U6 driven sgRNA transcription
Depositing lab: Jacob Giehm Mikkelsen. Depositing organization: Aarhus University. Publication: CRISPR-Cas9-directed gene tagging using a single integrase-defective lentiviral vector carrying a transposase-based Cas9 off switch. Thomsen EA, Skipper KA, Andersen S, Haslund D, Skov TW, Mikkelsen JG. Mol Ther Nucleic Acids. 2022 Aug 4;29:563-576. doi: 10.1016/j.omtn.2022.08.005. eCollection 2022 Sep 13. PubMed 36090759.
Backbone
  Vector backbone: pLV_Guide-Puro
  Backbone size w/o insert (bp): 10182
  Total vector size (bp): 10182
  Vector type: Lentiviral, CRISPR
Growth in bacteria
  Bacterial resistance: Ampicillin, 100 μg/mL
  Growth temperature: 37°C
  Growth strain: NEB Stable
  Copy number: High Copy
Gene/Insert
  Gene/Insert name: mCherry
  Insert size (bp): 713
  Promoter: Ef1-alpha
  Cloning method: Gibson Cloning
  Sequencing primers: 5′ GGAGTTTCCCCACACTGAGT; 3′ ACGCCACGTTGCCTGACAAC
Resource information
  A portion of this plasmid was derived from a plasmid made by: pLV_Guide-Puro was initially cloned based on: lentiGuide-Puro was a gift from Feng Zhang (Addgene plasmid # 52963 ; http://n2t.net/addgene:52963 ; RRID:Addgene_52963) and Human GeCKOv2 CRISPR knockout pooled library was a gift from Feng Zhang (Addgene # )
Terms and licenses: Academic/Nonprofit Terms; Industry Terms: Not Available to Industry
How to cite: pLV/Guide-mCherry was a gift from Jacob Giehm Mikkelsen (Addgene plasmid # 170543 ; http://n2t.net/addgene:170543 ; RRID:Addgene_170543)
