[The description below was written by a language model from this plasmid's Addgene catalogue record and pLannotate feature annotations shown in this document.]
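Description:
pLV/Guide-mCherry is a third-generation-style, self-inactivating HIV-1 lentiviral CRISPR vector derived from pLV_Guide-Puro, itself built on the lentiGuide-Puro design, with the selectable marker replaced by an mCherry reporter introduced by Gibson cloning. It is propagated in E. coli as a high-copy plasmid through a ColE1/pUC-type origin with ampicillin selection (AmpR). The backbone also carries an f1 origin, an SV40 origin and poly(A) signal, and remnants of lac and T7/T3 cloning-vector sequences. The catalogue lists a total size of 10,182 bp, whereas the sequenced record is 10,290 nt.

The viral genome is transcribed from an RSV promoter fused to a truncated 5' LTR. This makes packaging Tat-independent. It contains the Ψ packaging signal with a gag fragment, the Rev response element for nuclear export of the genomic RNA, a cPPT/CTS, and a ΔU3 3' LTR that inactivates LTR promoter activity after integration.

Two expression units lie between the LTRs. A human U6 Pol III promoter is followed by a roughly 1.9 kb intervening segment and then the S. pyogenes Cas9 gRNA scaffold. That segment, in which the annotation software picks up a bacterial deoC-like reading frame, most likely acts as a filler to be swapped for a guide spacer, though the record does not say so explicitly. Downstream, the EF-1α core promoter with its intron A drives mCherry, and a WPRE enhances transcript expression.

No Cas9 is encoded, so the nuclease must be supplied separately. The vector is used to deliver an sgRNA while marking transduced cells with red fluorescence. The associated work concerns Cas9-directed gene tagging with integrase-defective lentiviral vectors.
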