Features (pLannotate 1.2.2; 30 found; start..end, strand, type, name):
     14..80      +  CDS            small t antigen (fragment): SV40 (simian virus 40) small t antigen
    106..317     +  promoter       EF-1α core promoter: core promoter for human elongation factor EF-1α
    318..1256    +  intron         EF-1α intron A: intron upstream of the start codon of human EF-1α
   1272..1979    +  CDS            mCherry: mCherry is a basic (constitutively fluorescent) red fluorescent protein published in 2004, derived from Discosoma sp.. It is reported to be a very rapidly-maturing monomer with low acid sensitivity.
   2000..2588    +  misc_feature   WPRE: woodchuck hepatitis virus posttranscriptional regulatory element
   2639..2658    +  misc_feature   cPPT/CTS (fragment): central polypurine tract and central termination sequence of HIV-1
   2660..2893    +  LTR            3' LTR (ΔU3): self-inactivating 3' long terminal repeat (LTR) from HIV-1
   2971..3092    +  polyA_signal   SV40 poly(A) signal: SV40 polyadenylation signal
   3132..3267    +  rep_origin     SV40 ori: SV40 origin of replication
   3288..3306    -  promoter       T7 promoter: promoter for bacteriophage T7 RNA polymerase
   3314..3469    +  CDS            lacZα (fragment): LacZα fragment of β-galactosidase; lacZ fragment
   3474..3902    +  rep_origin     f1 ori (sequence partly withheld): f1 bacteriophage origin of replication; arrow indicates direction of (+) strand synthesis
   3955..4059    +  promoter       AmpR promoter: bla
   4060..4920    +  CDS            AmpR: β-lactamase; bla; confers resistance to ampicillin, carbenicillin, and related antibiotics
   5091..5679    +  rep_origin     ori: high-copy-number ColE1/pMB1/pBR322/pUC origin of replication
   5862..5954    +  CDS            lacI (fragment): lac repressor; lacI; The lac repressor binds to the lac operator to inhibit transcription in E. coli. This inhibition can be relieved by adding lactose or isopropyl-β-D-thiogalactopyranoside (IPTG).
   5967..5988    +  protein_bind   CAP binding site: CAP binding activates transcription in the presence of cAMP. E. coli catabolite activator protein
   6003..6033    +  promoter       lac promoter: promoter for the E. coli lac operon
   6041..6057    +  protein_bind   lac operator: The lac repressor binds to the lac operator to inhibit transcription in E. coli. This inhibition can be relieved by adding lactose or isopropyl-β-D-thiogalactopyranoside (IPTG). lac repressor encoded by lacI
   6102..6120    +  promoter       T3 promoter: promoter for bacteriophage T3 RNA polymerase
   6148..6374    +  promoter       RSV promoter: Rous sarcoma virus enhancer/promoter
   6375..6555    +  LTR            5' LTR (truncated): truncated 5' long terminal repeat (LTR) from HIV-1
   6602..6727    +  misc_feature   HIV-1 Ψ: packaging signal of human immunodeficiency virus type 1
   6711..7074    +  CDS            HIV-1 gag (fragment): gag protein from human immunodeficiency virus 1; gag
   7220..7453    +  misc_feature   RRE: The Rev response element (RRE) of HIV-1 allows for Rev-dependent mRNA export from the nucleus to the cytoplasm.
   7830..7856    +  CDS            Rev (fragment): human immunodeficiency virus 1 (HIV-1) Rev protein; rev; enhances nuclear export of unspliced and incompletely spliced viral mRNAs
   7860..8100    +  promoter       U6 promoter: RNA polymerase III promoter for human U6 snRNA
   8286..8945    -  CDS            deoC1: DEOC1_STAAN - Also known as dra. Experimental evidence at protein level: Swiss-Prot protein existence level 1. Catalyzes a reversible aldol reaction between acetaldehyde and D-glyceraldehyde 3-phosphate to generate 2-deoxy-D-ribose 5- phosphate. From Staphylococcus aureus (strain N315).
   9990..10065   +  misc_RNA       gRNA scaffold: guide RNA scaffold for the Streptococcus pyogenes CRISPR/Cas9 system
  10121..10238   +  misc_feature   cPPT/CTS: central polypurine tract and central termination sequence of HIV-1
>Addgene plasmid #170543 | pLV/Guide-mCherry | addgene full sequence | sequence record 377685 | Addgene NGS Result
CCCGGGTGCAAAGATGGATAAAGTTTTAAACAGAGAGGAATCTTTGCAGCTAATGGACCTTCTAGGTCTT
GAAAGGAGTGGGAATTGGCTCCGGTGCCCGTCAGTGGGCAGAGCGCACATCGCCCACAGTCCCCGAGAAG
TTGGGGGGAGGGGTCGGCAATTGATCCGGTGCCTAGAGAAGGTGGCGCGGGGTAAACTGGGAAAGTGATG
TCGTGTACTGGCTCCGCCTTTTTCCCGAGGGTGGGGGAGAACCGTATATAAGTGCAGTAGTCGCCGTGAA
CGTTCTTTTTCGCAACGGGTTTGCCGCCAGAACACAGGTAAGTGCCGTGTGTGGTTCCCGCGGGCCTGGC
CTCTTTACGGGTTATGGCCCTTGCGTGCCTTGAATTACTTCCACCTGGCTGCAGTACGTGATTCTTGATC
CCGAGCTTCGGGTTGGAAGTGGGTGGGAGAGTTCGAGGCCTTGCGCTTAAGGAGCCCCTTCGCCTCGTGC
TTGAGTTGAGGCCTGGCCTGGGCGCTGGGGCCGCCGCGTGCGAATCTGGTGGCACCTTCGCGCCTGTCTC
GCTGCTTTCGATAAGTCTCTAGCCATTTAAAATTTTTGATGACCTGCTGCGACGCTTTTTTTCTGGCAAG
ATAGTCTTGTAAATGCGGGCCAAGATCTGCACACTGGTATTTCGGTTTTTGGGGCCGCGGGCGGCGACGG
GGCCCGTGCGTCCCAGCGCACATGTTCGGCGAGGCGGGGCCTGCGAGCGCGGCCACCGAGAATCGGACGG
GGGTAGTCTCAAGCTGGCCGGCCTGCTCTGGTGCCTGGCCTCGCGCCGCCGTGTATCGCCCCGCCCTGGG
CGGCAAGGCTGGCCCGGTCGGCACCAGTTGCGTGAGCGGAAAGATGGCCGCTTCCCGGCCCTGCTGCAGG
GAGCTCAAAATGGAGGACGCGGCGCTCGGGAGAGCGGGCGGGTGAGTCACCCACACAAAGGAAAAGGGCC
TTTCCGTCCTCAGCCGTCGCTTCATGTGACTCCACGGAGTACCGGGCGCCGTCCAGGCACCTCGATTAGT
TCTCGAGCTTTTGGAGTACGTCGTCTTTAGGTTGGGGGGAGGGGTTTTATGCGATGGAGTTTCCCCACAC
TGAGTGGGTGGAGACTGAAGTTAGGCCAGCTTGGCACTTGATGTAATTCTCCTTGGAATTTGCCCTTTTT
GAGTTTGGATCTTGGTTCATTCTCAAGCCTCAGACAGTGGTTCAAAGTTTTTTTCTTCCATTTCAGGTGT
CGTGACGTACGATGGTGAGCAAGGGCGAGGAGGATAACATGGCCATCATCAAGGAGTTCATGCGCTTCAA
GGTGCACATGGAGGGCTCCGTGAACGGCCACGAGTTCGAGATCGAGGGCGAGGGCGAGGGCCGCCCCTAC
GAGGGCACCCAGACCGCCAAGCTGAAGGTGACCAAGGGTGGCCCCCTGCCCTTCGCCTGGGACATCCTGT
CCCCTCAGTTCATGTACGGCTCCAAGGCCTACGTGAAGCACCCCGCCGACATCCCCGACTACTTGAAGCT
GTCCTTCCCCGAGGGCTTCAAGTGGGAGCGCGTGATGAACTTCGAGGACGGCGGCGTGGTGACCGTGACC
CAGGACTCCTCCCTGCAGGACGGCGAGTTCATCTACAAGGTGAAGCTGCGCGGCACCAACTTCCCCTCCG
ACGGCCCCGTAATGCAGAAGAAGACCATGGGCTGGGAGGCCTCCTCCGAGCGGATGTACCCCGAGGACGG
CGCCCTGAAGGGCGAGATCAAGCAGAGGCTGAAGCTGAAGGACGGCGGCCACTACGACGCTGAGGTCAAG
ACCACCTACAAGGCCAAGAAGCCCGTGCAGCTGCCCGGCGCCTACAACGTCAACATCAAGTTGGACATCA
CCTCCCACAACGAGGACTACACCATCGTGGAACAGTACGAACGCGCCGAGGGCCGCCACTCCACCGGCGG
CATGGACGAGCTGTACAAGAATTAACGCGTTAAGTCGACAATCAACCTCTGGATTACAAAATTTGTGAAA
GATTGACTGGTATTCTTAACTATGTTGCTCCTTTTACGCTATGTGGATACGCTGCTTTAATGCCTTTGTA
TCATGCTATTGCTTCCCGTATGGCTTTCATTTTCTCCTCCTTGTATAAATCCTGGTTGCTGTCTCTTTAT
GAGGAGTTGTGGCCCGTTGTCAGGCAACGTGGCGTGGTGTGCACTGTGTTTGCTGACGCAACCCCCACTG
GTTGGGGCATTGCCACCACCTGTCAGCTCCTTTCCGGGACTTTCGCTTTCCCCCTCCCTATTGCCACGGC
GGAACTCATCGCCGCCTGCCTTGCCCGCTGCTGGACAGGGGCTCGGCTGTTGGGCACTGACAATTCCGTG
GTGTTGTCGGGGAAATCATCGTCCTTTCCTTGGCTGCTCGCCTGTGTTGCCACCTGGATTCTGCGCGGGA
CGTCCTTCTGCTACGTCCCTTCGGCCCTCAATCCAGCGGACCTTCCTTCCCGCGGCCTGCTGCCGGCTCT
GCGGCCTCTTCCGCGTCTTCGCCTTCGCCCTCAGACGAGTCGGATCTCCCTTTGGGCCGCCTCCCCGCGT
CGACTTTAAGACCAATGACTTACAAGGCAGCTGTAGATCTTAGCCACTTTTTAAAAGAAAAGGGGGGACT
GGAAGGGCTAATTCACTCCCAACGAAGACAAGATCTGCTTTTTGCTTGTACTGGGTCTCTCTGGTTAGAC
CAGATCTGAGCCTGGGAGCTCTCTGGCTAACTAGGGAACCCACTGCTTAAGCCTCAATAAAGCTTGCCTT
GAGTGCTTCAAGTAGTGTGTGCCCGTCTGTTGTGTGACTCTGGTAACTAGAGATCCCTCAGACCCTTTTA
GTCAGTGTGGAAAATCTCTAGCAGTACGTATAGTAGTTCATGTCATCTTATTATTCAGTATTTATAACTT
GCAAAGAAATGAATATCAGAGAGTGAGAGGAACTTGTTTATTGCAGCTTATAATGGTTACAAATAAAGCA
ATAGCATCACAAATTTCACAAATAAAGCATTTTTTTCACTGCATTCTAGTTGTGGTTTGTCCAAACTCAT
CAATGTATCTTATCATGTCTGGCTCTAGCTATCCCGCCCCTAACTCCGCCCATCCCGCCCCTAACTCCGC
CCAGTTCCGCCCATTCTCCGCCCCATGGCTGACTAATTTTTTTTATTTATGCAGAGGCCGAGGCCGCCTC
GGCCTCTGAGCTATTCCAGAAGTAGTGAGGAGGCTTTTTTGGAGGCCTAGGGACGTACCCAATTCGCCCT
ATAGTGAGTCGTATTACGCGCGCTCACTGGCCGTCGTTTTACAACGTCGTGACTGGGAAAACCCTGGCGT
TACCCAACTTAATCGCCTTGCAGCACATCCCCCTTTCGCCAGCTGGCGTAATAGCGAAGAGGCCCGCACC
GATCGCCCTTCCCAACAGTTGCGCAGCCTGAATGGCGAATGGG
[124 nt withheld, positions 3474-3597]
C
[91 nt withheld, positions 3599-3689]
A
[49 nt withheld, positions 3691-3739]
CCTTTGACGTTGGAGTCCACGTTCTTT
[37 nt withheld, positions 3767-3803]
ACCCTATCTCGGTCTATTCTTTTGATTTATAAGGGATTTTGCCGATTTCGGCCTATTGGTTAAAAAATGA
GCTGATTTAACAAAAATTTAACGCGAATTTTAACAAAATATTAACGCTTACAATTTAGGTGGCACTTTTC
GGGGAAATGTGCGCGGAACCCCTATTTGTTTATTTTTCTAAATACATTCAAATATGTATCCGCTCATGAG
ACAATAACCCTGATAAATGCTTCAATAATATTGAAAAAGGAAGAGTATGAGTATTCAACATTTCCGTGTC
GCCCTTATTCCCTTTTTTGCGGCATTTTGCCTTCCTGTTTTTGCTCACCCAGAAACGCTGGTGAAAGTAA
AAGATGCTGAAGATCAGTTGGGTGCACGAGTGGGTTACATCGAACTGGATCTCAACAGCGGTAAGATCCT
TGAGAGTTTTCGCCCCGAAGAACGTTTTCCAATGATGAGCACTTTTAAAGTTCTGCTATGTGGCGCGGTA
TTATCCCGTATTGACGCCGGGCAAGAGCAACTCGGTCGCCGCATACACTATTCTCAGAATGACTTGGTTG
AGTACTCACCAGTCACAGAAAAGCATCTTACGGATGGCATGACAGTAAGAGAATTATGCAGTGCTGCCAT
AACCATGAGTGATAACACTGCGGCCAACTTACTTCTGACAACGATCGGAGGACCGAAGGAGCTAACCGCT
TTTTTGCACAACATGGGGGATCATGTAACTCGCCTTGATCGTTGGGAACCGGAGCTGAATGAAGCCATAC
CAAACGACGAGCGTGACACCACGATGCCTGTAGCAATGGCAACAACGTTGCGCAAACTATTAACTGGCGA
ACTACTTACTCTAGCTTCCCGGCAACAATTAATAGACTGGATGGAGGCGGATAAAGTTGCAGGACCACTT
CTGCGCTCGGCCCTTCCGGCTGGCTGGTTTATTGCTGATAAATCTGGAGCCGGTGAGCGTGGGTCTCGCG
GTATCATTGCAGCACTGGGGCCAGATGGTAAGCCCTCCCGTATCGTAGTTATCTACACGACGGGGAGTCA
GGCAACTATGGATGAACGAAATAGACAGATCGCTGAGATAGGTGCCTCACTGATTAAGCATTGGTAACTG
TCAGACCAAGTTTACTCATATATACTTTAGATTGATTTAAAACTTCATTTTTAATTTAAAAGGATCTAGG
TGAAGATCCTTTTTGATAATCTCATGACCAAAATCCCTTAACGTGAGTTTTCGTTCCACTGAGCGTCAGA
CCCCGTAGAAAAGATCAAAGGATCTTCTTGAGATCCTTTTTTTCTGCGCGTAATCTGCTGCTTGCAAACA
AAAAAACCACCGCTACCAGCGGTGGTTTGTTTGCCGGATCAAGAGCTACCAACTCTTTTTCCGAAGGTAA
CTGGCTTCAGCAGAGCGCAGATACCAAATACTGTTCTTCTAGTGTAGCCGTAGTTAGGCCACCACTTCAA
GAACTCTGTAGCACCGCCTACATACCTCGCTCTGCTAATCCTGTTACCAGTGGCTGCTGCCAGTGGCGAT
AAGTCGTGTCTTACCGGGTTGGACTCAAGACGATAGTTACCGGATAAGGCGCAGCGGTCGGGCTGAACGG
GGGGTTCGTGCACACAGCCCAGCTTGGAGCGAACGACCTACACCGAACTGAGATACCTACAGCGTGAGCT
ATGAGAAAGCGCCACGCTTCCCGAAGGGAGAAAGGCGGACAGGTATCCGGTAAGCGGCAGGGTCGGAACA
GGAGAGCGCACGAGGGAGCTTCCAGGGGGAAACGCCTGGTATCTTTATAGTCCTGTCGGGTTTCGCCACC
TCTGACTTGAGCGTCGATTTTTGTGATGCTCGTCAGGGGGGCGGAGCCTATGGAAAAACGCCAGCAACGC
GGCCTTTTTACGGTTCCTGGCCTTTTGCTGGCCTTTTGCTCACATGTTCTTTCCTGCGTTATCCCCTGAT
TCTGTGGATAACCGTATTACCGCCTTTGAGTGAGCTGATACCGCTCGCCGCAGCCGAACGACCGAGCGCA
GCGAGTCAGTGAGCGAGGAAGCGGAAGAGCGCCCAATACGCAAACCGCCTCTCCCCGCGCGTTGGCCGAT
TCATTAATGCAGCTGGCACGACAGGTTTCCCGACTGGAAAGCGGGCAGTGAGCGCAACGCAATTAATGTG
AGTTAGCTCACTCATTAGGCACCCCAGGCTTTACACTTTATGCTTCCGGCTCGTATGTTGTGTGGAATTG
TGAGCGGATAACAATTTCACACAGGAAACAGCTATGACCATGATTACGCCAAGCGCGCAATTAACCCTCA
CTAAAGGGAACAAAAGCTGGAGCTGCAAGCTTAATGTAGTCTTATGCAATACTCTTGTAGTCTTGCAACA
TGGTAACGATGAGTTAGCAACATGCCTTACAAGGAGAGAAAAAGCACCGTGCATGCCGATTGGTGGAAGT
AAGGTGGTACGATCGTGCCTTATTAGGAAGGCAACAGACGGGTCTGACATGGATTGGACGAACCACTGAA
TTGCCGCATTGCAGAGATATTGTATTTAAGTGCCTAGCTCGATACATAAACGGGTCTCTCTGGTTAGACC
AGATCTGAGCCTGGGAGCTCTCTGGCTAACTAGGGAACCCACTGCTTAAGCCTCAATAAAGCTTGCCTTG
AGTGCTTCAAGTAGTGTGTGCCCGTCTGTTGTGTGACTCTGGTAACTAGAGATCCCTCAGACCCTTTTAG
TCAGTGTGGAAAATCTCTAGCAGTGGCGCCCGAACAGGGACTTGAAAGCGAAAGGGAAACCAGAGGAGCT
CTCTCGACGCAGGACTCGGCTTGCTGAAGCGCGCACGGCAAGAGGCGAGGGGCGGCGACTGGTGAGTACG
CCAAAAATTTTGACTAGCGGAGGCTAGAAGGAGAGAGATGGGTGCGAGAGCGTCAGTATTAAGCGGGGGA
GAATTAGATCGCGATGGGAAAAAATTCGGTTAAGGCCAGGGGGAAAGAAAAAATATAAATTAAAACATAT
AGTATGGGCAAGCAGGGAGCTAGAACGATTCGCAGTTAATCCTGGCCTGTTAGAAACATCAGAAGGCTGT
AGACAAATACTGGGACAGCTACAACCATCCCTTCAGACAGGATCAGAAGAACTTAGATCATTATATAATA
CAGTAGCAACCCTCTATTGTGTGCATCAAAGGATAGAGATAAAAGACACCAAGGAAGCTTTAGACAAGAT
AGAGGAAGAGCAAAACAAAAGTAAGACCACCGCACAGCAAGCGGCCGCTGATCTTCAGACCTGGAGGAGG
AGATATGAGGGACAATTGGAGAAGTGAATTATATAAATATAAAGTAGTAAAAATTGAACCATTAGGAGTA
GCACCCACCAAGGCAAAGAGAAGAGTGGTGCAGAGAGAAAAAAGAGCAGTGGGAATAGGAGCTTTGTTCC
TTGGGTTCTTGGGAGCAGCAGGAAGCACTATGGGCGCAGCGTCAATGACGCTGACGGTACAGGCCAGACA
ATTATTGTCTGGTATAGTGCAGCAGCAGAACAATTTGCTGAGGGCTATTGAGGCGCAACAGCATCTGTTG
CAACTCACAGTCTGGGGCATCAAGCAGCTCCAGGCAAGAATCCTGGCTGTGGAAAGATACCTAAAGGATC
AACAGCTCCTGGGGATTTGGGGTTGCTCTGGAAAACTCATTTGCACCACTGCTGTGCCTTGGAATGCTAG
TTGGAGTAATAAATCTCTGGAACAGATTTGGAATCACACGACCTGGATGGAGTGGGACAGAGAAATTAAC
AATTACACAAGCTTAATACACTCCTTAATTGAAGAATCGCAAAACCAGCAAGAAAAGAATGAACAAGAAT
TATTGGAATTAGATAAATGGGCAAGTTTGTGGAATTGGTTTAACATAACAAATTGGCTGTGGTATATAAA
ATTATTCATAATGATAGTAGGAGGCTTGGTAGGTTTAAGAATAGTTTTTGCTGTACTTTCTATAGTGAAT
AGAGTTAGGCAGGGATATTCACCATTATCGTTTCAGACCCACCTCCCAACCCCGAGGGGACCCAGAGAGG
GCCTATTTCCCATGATTCCTTCATATTTGCATATACGATACAAGGCTGTTAGAGAGATAATTAGAATTAA
TTTGACTGTAAACACAAAGATATTAGTACAAAATACGTGACGTAGAAAGTAATAATTTCTTGGGTAGTTT
GCAGTTTTAAAATTATGTTTTAAAATGGACTATCATATGCTTACCGTAACTTGAAAGTATTTCGATTTCT
TGGCTTTATATATCTTGTGGAAAGGACGAAACACCGGAGACGGTTGTAAATGAGCACACAAAATACACAT
GCTAAAATATTATATTCTATGACCTTTATAAAATCAACCAAAATCTTCTTTTTAATAACTTTAGTATCAA
TAATTAGAATTTTTATGTTCCTTTTTGCAAACTTTTAATAAAAATGAGCAAAATAAAAAAACGCTAGTTT
TAGTAACTCGCGTTGTTTTCTTCACCTTTAATAATAGCTACTCCACCACTTGTTCCTAAGCGGTCAGCTC
CTGCTTCAATCATTTTTTGAGCATCTTCAAATGTTCTAACTCCACCAGCTGCTTTAACTAAAGCATTGTC
TTTAACAACTGACTTCATTAGTTTAACATCTTCAAATGTTGCACCTGATTTTGAAAATCCTGTTGATGTT
TTAACAAATTCTAATCCAGCTTCAACAGCTATTTCACAAGCTTTCATGATTTCTTCTTTTGTTAATAAAC
AATTTTCCATAATACATTTAACAACATGTGATCCAGCTGCTTTTTTTACAGCTTTCATGTCTTCTAAAAC
TAATTCATAATTTTTGTCTTTTAATGCACCAATATTTAATACCATATCAATTTCTGTTGCACCATCTTTA
ATTGCTTCAGAAACTTCGAATGCTTTTGTAGCTGTTGTGCATGCACCTAGAGGAAAACCTACAACATTTG
TTATTCCTACATTTGTGCCTTTTAATAATTCTTTACAATAGCTTGTTCAATATGAATTAACACAAACTGT
TGCAAAATCAAATTCAATTGCTTCATCACATAATTGTTTAATTTCAGCTTTCGTAGCATCTTGTTTTAAT
AATGTGTGATCTATATATTTGTTTAGTTTCATTTTTTCTCCTATATATTCATTTTTAATTTTAATTCTTT
AATAATTTCGTCTACTTTAACTTTAGCGTTTTGAACAGATTCACCAACACCTATAAAATAAATTTTTAGT
TTAGGTTCAGTTCCACTTGGGCGAACAGCAAATCATGACTTATCTTCTAAATAAAATTTTAGTAAGTCTT
GTCCTGGCATATTATACATTCCATCGATGTAGTCTTCAACATTAACAACTTTAAGTCCAGCAATTTGAGT
TAAGGGTGTTGCTCTCAATGATTTCATTAATGGTTCAATTTTTAATTTCTTTTCTTCTGGTTTAAAATTC
AAGTTTAAAGTGAAAGTGTAATATGCACCCATTTCTTTAAATAAATCTTCTAAATAGTCTACTAATGTTT
TATTTTGTTTTTTATAAAATCAAGCAGCCTCTGCTATTAATATAGAAGCTTGTATTCCATCTTTATCTCT
AGCTGAGTCATCAATTACATATCCATAACTTTCTTCATAAGCAAAAACAAAATTTAATCCGTTATCTTCT
TCTTTAGCAATTTCTCTACCCATTCATTTAAATCCAGTTAAAGTTTTTACAATATTAACTCCATATTTTT
CATGAGCGATTCTATCACCCAAATCACTTGTTACAAAACTTGAATATAGAGCCGGATTTTTTGGAATGCT
ATTTAAGCGTTTTAGATTTGATAATTTTCAATCAATTAAAATTGGTCCTGTTTGATTTCCATCTAATCTT
ACAAAATGACCATCATGTTTTATTGCCATTCCAAATCTGTCAGCATCTGGGTCATTCATAATAATAATAT
CTGCATCATGTTTAATACCATATTCAAGCGGTATTTTTCATGCAGGATCAAATTCTGGATTTGGATTTAC
AACATTTTTAAATGTTTCATCTTCAAATGCATGCTCTTCAACCTCAATAACGTTATATCCTGATTCACGT
AATATTTTTGGGGTAAATTTAGTTCCTGTTCCATTAACTGCGCTAAAAATAATTTTTAAATCTTTTTTAG
CTTCTTGCTCTTTTTTGTACGTCTCTGTTTTAGAGCTAGAAATAGCAAGTTAAAATAAGGCTAGTCCGTT
ATCAACTTGAAAAAGTGGCACCGAGTCGGTGCTTTTTTAAGCTTGGCGTAACTAGATCTTGAGACAAATG
GCAGTATTCATCCACAATTTTAAAAGAAAAGGGGGGATTGGGGGGTACAGTGCAGGGGAAAGAATAGTAG
ACATAATAGCAACAGACATACAAACTAAAGAATTACAAAAACAAATTACAAAAATTCAAAATTTTCGGGT
TTATTACAGGGACAGCAGAGATCCACTTTGGCGCCGGCTCGAGGGGG
